>Addgene plasmid #233431 | YX022 (PB)EF1a-LIDARsensor (hygR) | addgene full sequence | sequence record 467479 | Addgene NGS Result
GAGGGACAGCCCCCCCCCAAAGCCCCCAGGGATGTAATTACGTCCCTCCCCCGCTAGGGGGCAGCAGCGA
GCCGCCCGGGGCTCCGCTCCGGTCCGGCGCTCCCCCCGCATCCCAGAGCCGGCAGCGTGCGGGGACAGCC
CGGGCACGGGGAAGGTGGCACGGGATCGCTTTCCTCTGAACGCTTCTCGCTGCTCTTTGAGCCTGCAGAC
ACCTGGGGGGATACGGGGAAAAGGCCTCCACGGCCACAATTGCATGAAGAATCGTGCCCGTCAGTGGGCA
GAGCGCACATCGCCCACAGTCCCCGAGAAGTTGGGGGGAGGGGTCGGCAATTGAACCGGTGCCTAGAGAA
GGTGGCGCGGGGTAAACTGGGAAAGTGATGTCGTGTACTGGCTCCGCCTTTTTCCCGAGGGTGGGGGAGA
ACCGTATATAAGTGCAGTAGTCGCCGTGAACGTTCTTTTTCGCAACGGGTTTGCCGCCAGAACACAGGTA
AGTGCCGTGTGTGGTTCCCGCGGGCCTGGCCTCTTTACGGGTTATGGCCCTTGCGTGCCTTGAATTACTT
CCACCTGGCTGCAGTACGTGATTCTTGATCCCGAGCTTCGGGTTGGAAGTGGGTGGGAGAGTTCGAGGCC
TTGCGCTTAAGGAGCCCCTTCGCCTCGTGCTTGAGTTGAGGCCTGGCCTGGGCGCTGGGGCCGCCGCGTG
CGAATCTGGTGGCACCTTCGCGCCTGTCTCGCTGCTTTCGATAAGTCTCTAGCCATTTAAAATTTTTGAT
GACCTGCTGCGACGCTTTTTTTCTGGCAAGATAGTCTTGTAAATGCGGGCCAAGATCTGCACACTGGTAT
TTCGGTTTTTGGGGCCGCGGGCGGCGACGGGGCCCGTGCGTCCCAGCGCACATGTTCGGCGAGGCGGGGC
CTGCGAGCGCGGCCACCGAGAATCGGACGGGGGTAGTCTCAAGCTGGCCGGCCTGCTCTGGTGCCTGGCC
TCGCGCCGCCGTGTATCGCCCCGCCCTGGGCGGCAAGGCTGGCCCGGTCGGCACCAGTTGCGTGAGCGGA
AAGATGGCCGCTTCCCGGCCCTGCTGCAGGGAGCTCAAAATGGAGGACGCGGCGCTCGGGAGAGCGGGCG
GGTGAGTCACCCACACAAAGGAAAAGGGCCTTTCCGTCCTCAGCCGTCGCTTCATGTGACTCCACGGAGT
ACCGGGCGCCGTCCAGGCACCTCGATTAGTTCTCGCGCTTTTGGAGTACGTCGTCTTTAGGTTGGGGGGA
GGGGTTTTATGCGATGGAGTTTCCCCACACTGAGTGGGTGGAGACTGAAGTTAGGCCAGCTTGGCACTTG
ATGTAATTCTCCTTGGAATTTGCCCTTTTTGAGTTTGGATCTTGGTTCATTCTCAAGCCTCAGACAGTGG
TTCAAAGTTTTTTTCTTCCATTTCAGGTGTCGTGAAGCTTCGCCACCATGGTGAGCAAGGGCGAGGAGGA
TAACATGGCCATCATCAAGGAGTTCATGCGCTTCAAGGTGCACATGGAGGGCTCCGTGAACGGCCACGAG
TTCGAGATCGAGGGCGAGGGCGAGGGCCGCCCCTACGAGGGCACCCAGACCGCCAAGCTGAAGGTGACCA
AGGGTGGCCCCCTGCCCTTCGCCTGGGACATCCTGTCCCCTCAGTTCATGTACGGCTCCAAGGCCTACGT
GAAGCACCCCGCCGACATTCCCGACTACTTGAAGCTGTCCTTCCCCGAGGGCTTCAAGTGGGAGCGCGTG
ATGAACTTCGAGGACGGCGGCGTGGTGACCGTGACCCAGGACTCCTCCCTGCAGGACGGCGAGTTCATCT
ACAAGGTGAAGCTGCGCGGCACCAACTTCCCCTCCGACGGCCCCGTAATGCAGAAGAAGACCATGGGCTG
GGAGGCCTCCTCCGAGCGGATGTACCCCGAGGACGGCGCCCTGAAGGGCGAGATCAAGCAGAGGCTGAAG
CTGAAGGACGGCGGCCACTACGACGCTGAGGTCAAGACCACCTACAAGGCCAAGAAGCCCGTGCAGCTGC
CCGGCGCCTACAACGTCAACATCAAGTTGGACATCACCTCCCACAACGAGGACTACACCATCGTGGAACA
GTACGAACGCGCCGAGGGCCGCCACTCCACCGGCGGCATGGACGAGCTGTACAAGAGCGACGCGTTGGAA
GCCAGACACAAACAGAAAATTGTGGCTCCGGTGAAACAGACTTTGAATTTTGACCTTCTGAAGCTGGCGG
GAGACGTCGAGTCCAACCCCGGTCCCGGTACCGGATCCTCCGTTTAGGTGGGTGGAATAGTAACGTACAC
CATCAGGGTACGTCTCAGACACCATCAGGGTCTGTCTGGTACAGCATCAGCGTACCATAGTATCCCACCT
ACCCAGACGACCGGTACTAGTGAGGCACGGCATAAGCAAAAGATCGTAGCCCCAGTAAAGCAAACACTCA
ACTTCGATCTACTCAAACTCGCAGGTGATGTGGAATCTAATCCAGGACCCTCGAGTGTCTCAAAGGGCGA
GGAACTTTTTACGGGCGTTGTTCCGATCCTCGTCGAATTGGACGGGGACGTTAATGGGCATAAATTCTCA
GTTAGTGGTGAGGGTGAGGGGGACGCGACATATGGGAAACTTACGCTGAAGTTCATATGTACCACCGGAA
AATTGCCAGTGCCGTGGCCTACTCTCGTCACCACCCTGACATATGGTGTTCAGTGTTTTAGCCGGTATCC
AGACCATATGAAACAGCACGATTTTTTTAAATCCGCTATGCCTGAAGGTTACGTACAGGAGCGAACGATA
TTTTTTAAAGACGACGGAAACTACAAAACTAGAGCCGAGGTAAAATTCGAGGGTGACACTCTCGTGAACC
GGATCGAACTGAAGGGCATAGATTTTAAGGAGGATGGCAATATACTGGGCCACAAGCTCGAATACAACTA
TAATTCTCATAATGTCTATATCATGGCGGACAAACAGAAAAACGGCATCAAGGTAAACTTTAAAATCCGA
CACAATATTGAGGACGGCTCTGTCCAGCTTGCGGACCATTACCAACAGAACACGCCGATAGGGGATGGTC
CAGTACTTCTCCCTGATAATCACTATTTGTCTACTCAGTCAGCTCTTAGCAAGGACCCAAACGAAAAACG
GGATCACATGGTCCTTCTTGAGTTCGTCACTGCGGCTGGGATAACACTCGGGATGGACGAACTGTATAAG
TAGGCCGCTCGAGGAGGGCCCGAACAAAAACTCATCTCAGAAGAGGATCTGAATAGCGCCGTCGACCATC
ATCATAATCATCATTGAGTTTAAACCCGCTGATCAGCCTCGACTGTGCCTTCTAGTTGCCAGCCATCTGT
TGTTTGCCCCTCCCCCGTGCCTTCCTTGACCCTGGAAGGTGCCACTCCCACTGTCCTTTCCTAATAAAAT
GAGGAAATTGCATCGCATTGTCTGAGTAGGTGTCATTCTATTCTGGGGGGTGGGGTGGGGCAGGACAGCA
AGGGGGAGGATTGGGAAGACAATAGCAGGCATGCTGGGGACGCGGCCGCAATTTAACGCGAATTAATTCT
GTGGAATGTGTGTCAGTTAGGGTGTGGAAAGTCCCCAGGCTCCCCAGCAGGCAGAAGTATGCAAAGCATG
CATCTCAATTAGTCAGCAACCAGGTGTGGAAAGTCCCCAGGCTCCCCAGCAGGCAGAAGTATGCAAAGCA
TGCATCTCAATTAGTCAGCAACCATAGTCCCGCCCCTAACTCCGCCCATCCCGCCCCTAACTCCGCCCAG
TTCCGCCCATTCTCCGCCCCATGGCTGACTAATTTTTTTTATTTATGCAGAGGCCGAGGCCGCCTCTGCC
TCTGAGCTATTCCAGAAGTAGTGAGGAGGCTTTTTTGGAGGCCTAGGCTTTTGCAAAAAGCTCCCGGGAG
CTTGTATATCCATTTTCGGATCTGATCAGCACGTGATGAAAAAGCCTGAACTCACCGCGACGTCTGTCGA
GAAGTTTCTGATCGAAAAGTTCGACAGCGTCTCCGACCTGATGCAGCTCTCGGAGGGCGAAGAATCTCGT
GCTTTCAGCTTCGATGTAGGAGGGCGTGGATATGTCCTGCGGGTAAATAGCTGCGCCGATGGTTTCTACA
AAGATCGTTATGTTTATCGGCACTTTGCATCGGCCGCGCTCCCGATTCCGGAAGTGCTTGACATTGGGGA
ATTCAGCGAGAGCCTGACCTATTGCATCTCCCGCCGTGCACAGGGTGTCACGTTGCAAGACCTGCCTGAA
ACCGAACTGCCCGCTGTTCTGCAGCCGGTCGCGGAGGCCATGGATGCGATCGCTGCGGCCGATCTTAGCC
AGACGAGCGGGTTCGGCCCATTCGGACCGCAAGGAATCGGTCAATACACTACATGGCGTGATTTCATATG
CGCGATTGCTGATCCCCATGTGTATCACTGGCAAACTGTGATGGACGACACCGTCAGTGCGTCCGTCGCG
CAGGCTCTCGATGAGCTGATGCTTTGGGCCGAGGACTGCCCCGAAGTCCGGCACCTCGTGCACGCGGATT
TCGGCTCCAACAATGTCCTGACGGACAATGGCCGCATAACAGCGGTCATTGACTGGAGCGAGGCGATGTT
CGGGGATTCCCAATACGAGGTCGCCAACATCTTCTTCTGGAGGCCGTGGTTGGCTTGTATGGAGCAGCAG
ACGCGCTACTTCGAGCGGAGGCATCCGGAGCTTGCAGGATCGCCGCGGCTCCGGGCGTATATGCTCCGCA
TTGGTCTTGACCAACTCTATCAGAGCTTGGTTGACGGCAATTTCGATGATGCAGCTTGGGCGCAGGGTCG
ATGCGACGCAATCGTCCGATCCGGAGCCGGGACTGTCGGGCGTACACAAATCGCCCGCAGAAGCGCGGCC
GTCTGGACCGATGGCTGTGTAGAAGTACTCGCCGATAGTGGAAACCGACGCCCCAGCACTCGTCCGAGGG
CAAAGGAATAGGTCGACAATCAACCTCTGGATTACAAAATTTGTGAAAGATTGACTGGTATTCTTAACTA
TGTTGCTCCTTTTACGCTATGTGGATACGCTGCTTTAATGCCTTTGTATCATGCGTTAACTAAACTTGTT
TATTGCAGCTTATAATGGTTACAAATAAAGCAATAGCATCACAAATTTCACAAATAAAGCATTTTTTTCA
CTGCATTCTAGTTGTGGTTTGTCCAAACTCATCAATGTATCTTATCATGTCTGGAATTGACTCAAATGAT
GTCAATTAGTCTATCAGAAGCTCATCTGGTCTCCCTTCCGGGGGACAAGACATCCCTGTTTAATATTTAA
ACAGCAGTGTTCCCAAACTGGGTTCTTATATCCCTTGCTCTGGTCAACCAGGTTGCAGGGTTTCCTGTCC
TCACAGGAACGAAGTCCCTAAAGAAACAGTGGCAGCCAGGTTTAGCCCCGGAATTGACTGGATTCCTTTT
TTAGGGCCCATTGGTATGGCTTTTTCCCCGTATCCCCCCAGGTGTCTGCAGGCTCAAAGAGCAGCGAGAA
GCGTTCAGAGGAAAGCGATCCCGTGCCACCTTCCCCGTGCCCGGGCTGTCCCCGCACGCTGCCGGCTCGG
GGATGCGGGGGGAGCGCCGGACCGGAGCGGAGCCCCGGGCGGCTCGCTGCTGCCCCCTAGCGGGGGAGGG
ACGTAATTACATCCCTGGGGGCTTTGGGGGGGGGCTGTCCCTGATATCTATAACAAGAAAATATATATAT
AATAAGTTATCACGTAAGTAGAACATGAAATAACAATATAATTATCGTATGAGTTAAATCTTAAAAGTCA
CGTAAAAGATAATCATGCGTCATTTTGACTCACGCGGTCGTTATAGTTCAAAATCAGTGACACTTACCGC
ATTGACAAGCACGCCTCACGGGAGCTCCAAGCGGCGACTGAGATGTCCTAAATGCACAGCGACGGATTCG
CGCTATTTAGAAAGAGAGAGCAATATTTCAAGAATGCATGCGTCAATTTTACGCAGACTATCTTTCTAGG
GTTAATCTAGCTGCATCAGGATCATATCGTCGGGTCTTTTTTCCGGCTCAGTCATCGCCCAAGCTGGCGC
TATCTGGGCATCGGGGAGGAAGAAGCCCGTGCCTTTTCCCGCGAGGTTGAAGCGGCATGGAAAGAGTTTG
CCGAGGATGACTGCTGCTGCATTGACGTTGAGCGAAAACGCACGTTTACCATGATGATTCGGGAAGGTGT
GGCCATGCACGCCTTTAACGGTGAACTGTTCGTTCAGGCCACCTGGGATACCAGTTCGTCGCGGCTTTTC
CGGACACAGTTCCGGATGGTCAGCCCGAAGCGCATCAGCAACCCGAACAATACCGGCGACAGCCGGAACT
GCCGTGCCGGTGTGCAGATTAATGACAGCGGTGCGGCGCTGGGATATTACGTCAGCGAGGACGGGTATCC
TGGCTGGATGCCGCAGAAATGGACATGGATACCCCGTGAGTTACCCGGCGGGCGCGCTTGGCGTAATCAT
GGTCATAGCTGTTTCCTGTGTGAAATTGTTATCCGCTCACAATTCCACACAACATACGAGCCGGAAGCAT
AAAGTGTAAAGCCTGGGGTGCCTAATGAGTGAGCTAACTCACATTAATTGCGTTGCGCTCACTGCCCGCT
TTCCAGTCGGGAAACCTGTCGTGCCAGCTGCATTAATGAATCGGCCAACGCGCGGGGAGAGGCGGTTTGC
GTATTGGGCGCTCTTCCGCTTCCTCGCTCACTGACTCGCTGCGCTCGGTCGTTCGGCTGCGGCGAGCGGT
ATCAGCTCACTCAAAGGCGGTAATACGGTTATCCACAGAATCAGGGGATAACGCAGGAAAGAACATGTGA
GCAAAAGGCCAGCAAAAGGCCAGGAACCGTAAAAAGGCCGCGTTGCTGGCGTTTTTCCATAGGCTCCGCC
CCCCTGACGAGCATCACAAAAATCGACGCTCAAGTCAGAGGTGGCGAAACCCGACAGGACTATAAAGATA
CCAGGCGTTTCCCCCTGGAAGCTCCCTCGTGCGCTCTCCTGTTCCGACCCTGCCGCTTACCGGATACCTG
TCCGCCTTTCTCCCTTCGGGAAGCGTGGCGCTTTCTCATAGCTCACGCTGTAGGTATCTCAGTTCGGTGT
AGGTCGTTCGCTCCAAGCTGGGCTGTGTGCACGAACCCCCCGTTCAGCCCGACCGCTGCGCCTTATCCGG
TAACTATCGTCTTGAGTCCAACCCGGTAAGACACGACTTATCGCCACTGGCAGCAGCCACTGGTAACAGG
ATTAGCAGAGCGAGGTATGTAGGCGGTGCTACAGAGTTCTTGAAGTGGTGGCCTAACTACGGCTACACTA
GAAGAACAGTATTTGGTATCTGCGCTCTGCTGAAGCCAGTTACCTTCGGAAAAAGAGTTGGTAGCTCTTG
ATCCGGCAAACAAACCACCGCTGGTAGCGGTGGTTTTTTTGTTTGCAAGCAGCAGATTACGCGCAGAAAA
AAAGGATCTCAAGAAGATCCTTTGATCTTTTCTACGGGGTCTGACGCTCAGTGGAACGAAAACTCACGTT
AAGGGATTTTGGTCATGAGATTATCAAAAAGGATCTTCACCTAGATCCTTTTAAATTAAAAATGAAGTTT
TAAATCAATCTAAAGTATATATGAGTAAACTTGGTCTGACAGTTACCAATGCTTAATCAGTGAGGCACCT
ATCTCAGCGATCTGTCTATTTCGTTCATCCATAGTTGCCTGACTCCCCGTCGTGTAGATAACTACGATAC
GGGAGGGCTTACCATCTGGCCCCAGTGCTGCAATGATACCGCGAGACCCACGCTCACCGGCTCCAGATTT
ATCAGCAATAAACCAGCCAGCCGGAAGGGCCGAGCGCAGAAGTGGTCCTGCAACTTTATCCGCCTCCATC
CAGTCTATTAATTGTTGCCGGGAAGCTAGAGTAAGTAGTTCGCCAGTTAATAGTTTGCGCAACGTTGTTG
CCATTGCTACAGGCATCGTGGTGTCACGCTCGTCGTTTGGTATGGCTTCATTCAGCTCCGGTTCCCAACG
ATCAAGGCGAGTTACATGATCCCCCATGTTGTGCAAAAAAGCGGTTAGCTCCTTCGGTCCTCCGATCGTT
GTCAGAAGTAAGTTGGCCGCAGTGTTATCACTCATGGTTATGGCAGCACTGCATAATTCTCTTACTGTCA
TGCCATCCGTAAGATGCTTTTCTGTGACTGGTGAGTACTCAACCAAGTCATTCTGAGAATAGTGTATGCG
GCGACCGAGTTGCTCTTGCCCGGCGTCAATACGGGATAATACCGCGCCACATAGCAGAACTTTAAAAGTG
CTCATCATTGGAAAACGTTCTTCGGGGCGAAAACTCTCAAGGATCTTACCGCTGTTGAGATCCAGTTCGA
TGTAACCCACTCGTGCACCCAACTGATCTTCAGCATCTTTTACTTTCACCAGCGTTTCTGGGTGAGCAAA
AACAGGAAGGCAAAATGCCGCAAAAAAGGGAATAAGGGCGACACGGAAATGTTGAATACTCATACTCTTC
CTTTTTCAATATTATTGAAGCATTTATCAGGGTTATTGTCTCATGAGCGGATACATATTTGAATGTATTT
AGAAAAATAAACAAATAGGGGTTCCGCGCACATTTCCCCGAAAAGTGCCACCTAAATTGTAAGCGTTAAT
ATTTTGTTAAAATTCGCGTTAAATTTTTGTTAAATCAGCTCATTTTTTAACCAATAGGCCGAAATCGGCA
AAATCCCTTATAAATCAAAAGAATAGACCGAGATAGGGT
[37 nt withheld, positions 8790-8826]
AAAGAACGTGGACTCCAACGTCAAAGG
[49 nt withheld, positions 8854-8902]
T
[91 nt withheld, positions 8904-8994]
G
[124 nt withheld, positions 8996-9119]
CCCATTCGCCATTCAGGCTGCGCAACTGTTGGGAAGGGCGATCGGTGCGGGCCTCTTCGCTATTACGCCA
GCTGGCGAAAGGGGGATGTGCTGCAAGGCGATTAAGTTGGGTAACGCCAGGGTTTTCCCAGTCACGACGT
TGTAAAACGACGGCCAGTGAGCGCGCCTCGTTCATTCACGTTTTTGAACCCGTGGAGGACGGGCAGACTC
GCGGTGCAAATGTGTTTTACAGCGTGATGGAGCAGATGAAGATGCTCGACACGCTGCAGAACACGCAGCT
AGATTAACCCTAGAAAGATAATCATATTGTGACGTACGTTAAAGATAATCATGTGTAAAATTGACGCATG
TGTTTTATCGGTCTGTATATCGAGGTTTATTTATTAATTTGAATAGATATTAAGTTTTATTATATTTACA
CTTACATACTAATAATAAATTCAACAAACAATTTATTTATGTTTATTTATTTATTAAAAAAAACAAAAAC
TCAAAATTTCTTCTATAAAGTAACAAAACTTTTAT
Features (pLannotate 1.2.2; 21 found; start..end, strand, type, name):
    264..1435    +  promoter       EF-1α promoter: strong constitutive promoter for human elongation factor EF-1α
   1448..2155    +  CDS            mCherry: mCherry is a basic (constitutively fluorescent) red fluorescent protein published in 2004, derived from Discosoma sp.. It is reported to be a very rapidly-maturing monomer with low acid sensitivity.
   2201..2259    +  CDS            F2A (fragment): 2A peptide from foot-and-mouth disease virus polyprotein Eukaryotic ribosomes fail to insert a peptide bond between the Gly and Pro residues, yielding separate polypeptides.
   2507..3220    +  CDS            EGFP: EGFP is a basic (constitutively fluorescent) green fluorescent protein published in 1996, derived from Aequorea victoria. It is reported to be a rapidly-maturing weak dimer with moderate acid sensitivity.
   3333..3540    +  polyA_signal   bGH poly(A) signal: bovine growth hormone polyadenylation signal
   3578..3907    +  promoter       SV40 promoter: SV40 enhancer and early promoter
   3956..4981    +  CDS            HygR: aminoglycoside phosphotransferase from E. coli; aph(4)-Ia; confers resistance to hygromycin
   4988..5094    +  misc_feature   WPRE (fragment): woodchuck hepatitis virus posttranscriptional regulatory element
   5103..5224    +  polyA_signal   SV40 poly(A) signal: SV40 polyadenylation signal
   5242..5334    +  ncRNA          G-CSF SLDE: Accession: RF00183 - G-CSF factor stem-loop destabilising element (SLDE)
   6031..6498    +  CDS            B (fragment): PORTL_LAMBD - Experimental evidence at protein level: Swiss-Prot protein existence level 1. Forms the portal vertex of the capsid (PubMed:6228056, PubMed:6232391). This portal plays critical roles in head assembly, genome packaging, neck/tail attachment, and genome ejection (Probable). The portal protein multimerizes as a single ring-shaped homododecamer arranged around a central channel (PubMed:6232391). Binds to the terminase subunits to form the packaging machine (PubMed:7799432). From Escherichia phage lambda (Bacteriophage lambda).
   6536..6552    -  protein_bind   lac operator: The lac repressor binds to the lac operator to inhibit transcription in E. coli. This inhibition can be relieved by adding lactose or isopropyl-β-D-thiogalactopyranoside (IPTG). lac repressor encoded by lacI
   6560..6590    -  promoter       lac promoter: promoter for the E. coli lac operon
   6605..6626    -  protein_bind   CAP binding site: CAP binding activates transcription in the presence of cAMP. E. coli catabolite activator protein
   6639..6731    -  CDS            lacI (fragment): lac repressor; lacI; The lac repressor binds to the lac operator to inhibit transcription in E. coli. This inhibition can be relieved by adding lactose or isopropyl-β-D-thiogalactopyranoside (IPTG).
   6914..7502    -  rep_origin     ori: high-copy-number ColE1/pMB1/pBR322/pUC origin of replication
   7673..8533    -  CDS            AmpR: β-lactamase; bla; confers resistance to ampicillin, carbenicillin, and related antibiotics
   8534..8638    -  promoter       AmpR promoter: bla
   8691..9119    -  rep_origin     f1 ori (sequence partly withheld): f1 bacteriophage origin of replication; arrow indicates direction of (+) strand synthesis
   9124..9279    -  CDS            lacZα (fragment): LacZα fragment of β-galactosidase; lacZ fragment
   9281..9400    +  CDS            B (fragment): PORTL_LAMBD - Experimental evidence at protein level: Swiss-Prot protein existence level 1. Forms the portal vertex of the capsid (PubMed:6228056, PubMed:6232391). This portal plays critical roles in head assembly, genome packaging, neck/tail attachment, and genome ejection (Probable). The portal protein multimerizes as a single ring-shaped homododecamer arranged around a central channel (PubMed:6232391). Binds to the terminase subunits to form the packaging machine (PubMed:7799432). From Escherichia phage lambda (Bacteriophage lambda).
