[The description below was written by a language model from this plasmid's Addgene catalogue record and pLannotate feature annotations shown in this document.]
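Description:
YX022 (PB)EF1a-LIDARsensor (hygR) is a mammalian expression plasmid of about 9.6 kb built on a PiggyBac transposon backbone, intended for stable genomic integration of a reporter RNA when supplied together with PiggyBac transposase. The automated feature table does not annotate the transposon terminal repeats. It does flag short lambda phage portal-protein fragments, a G-CSF destabilising element and lac/lacZα remnants in the backbone; these are probably stuffer or incidental matches rather than functional parts. In bacteria the plasmid carries a ColE1/pUC-type origin, an f1 origin and an ampicillin resistance gene. The catalogue entry lists it as low copy even though the origin is annotated as high-copy.

The payload is a single EF-1α promoter-driven transcript encoding mCherry, a 2A peptide fragment, an unannotated sensor segment of roughly 250 nt, and EGFP, terminated by a bGH polyadenylation signal. The insert name, mCherry-SGc(stem-1(3xMS2))cSG-EGFP, indicates that this intervening region is a synthetic stem structure containing three MS2 hairpins, which are binding sites for MS2 coat protein fusions. The record does not explain the mechanism, but the layout suggests that mCherry reports constitutive expression and marks transfected or integrated cells, while EGFP output depends on events at the stem/MS2 segment. This fits the stated purpose as the LIDAR reporter RNA in a system of post-transcriptional modular synthetic receptors. A second cassette, with the SV40 promoter driving the hygromycin resistance gene followed by a WPRE fragment and SV40 polyadenylation signal, allows selection of stable integrants, so the construct suits generation of reporter cell lines for testing LIDAR receptor components.
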