Addgene plasmid #233431: YX022 (PB)EF1a-LIDARsensor (hygR)
Purpose: EF1a-driven LIDAR reporter RNA
Depositing lab: Xiaojing Gao. Depositing organization: Stanford University. Publication: Post-transcriptional modular synthetic receptors. Zhang X, Mille-Fragoso LS, Kaseniit KE, Lee AP, Zhang M, Call CC, Hu Y, Xie Y, Gao XJ. Nat Chem Biol. 2025 Mar 28. doi: 10.1038/s41589-025-01872-w. PubMed 40155716.
Backbone
  Vector backbone: PiggyBac vector
  Vector type: Mammalian Expression
  Selectable markers: Hygromycin ; mCherry
Growth in bacteria
  Bacterial resistance: Ampicillin, 100 μg/mL
  Growth temperature: 30°C
  Growth strain: NEB Stable
  Copy number: Low Copy
Gene/Insert
  Gene/Insert name: mCherry-SGc(stem-1(3xMS2))cSG-EGFP
  Species: Synthetic
  Mutation: WT
  Promoter: EF1a
  Cloning method: Gibson Cloning
Terms and licenses: Academic/Nonprofit Terms; Industry Terms: Not Available to Industry
Depositor comments: https://benchling.com/s/seq-55bX1njYZf6leQYbwoNG?m=slm-lHbYA4lfOv3B4zPOvPGf for annotated sequence file. Please visit https://doi.org/10.1101/2024.05.03.592453 for bioRxiv preprint.
How to cite: YX022 (PB)EF1a-LIDARsensor (hygR) was a gift from Xiaojing Gao (Addgene plasmid # 233431 ; http://n2t.net/addgene:233431 ; RRID:Addgene_233431)
